Addgene plasmid #236737: pET28a-TBD
Purpose: Protein overexpression of Thalidomide Binding domain of hCRBN
Depositing lab: Christina Woo. Depositing organization: Harvard University. Publication: A method for the detection and enrichment of endogenous cereblon substrates. Lloyd HC, Li Y, Payne NC, Zhao Z, Xu W, Kroupova A, Zollman D, Long T, Kabir F, Chen M, Freeman R, Feng EY, Xi SY, Hsu YC, Ciulli A, Mazitschek R, Woo CM. Cell Chem Biol. 2025 Aug 5:S2451-9456(25)00225-9. doi: 10.1016/j.chembiol.2025.07.002. PubMed 40782806.
Backbone
  Vector backbone: pET28a
  Vector type: Bacterial Expression
Growth in bacteria
  Bacterial resistance: Kanamycin, 50 μg/mL
  Growth temperature: 37°C
  Growth strain: DH5alpha
  Copy number: Unknown
Gene/Insert
  Gene/Insert name: Thalidomide Binding domain of hCRBN
  Species: H. sapiens (human)
  Entrez Gene: CRBN (a.k.a. MRT2, MRT2A)
  Tag / fusion protein: His6 (N terminal on insert)
Terms and licenses: Academic/Nonprofit Terms; Industry Terms: Not Available to Industry
How to cite: pET28a-TBD was a gift from Christina Woo (Addgene plasmid # 236737 ; http://n2t.net/addgene:236737 ; RRID:Addgene_236737)
