[The description below was written by a language model from this plasmid's Addgene catalogue record and pLannotate feature annotations shown in this document.]
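Description:
pET28a-TBD is a bacterial expression plasmid built on the pET28a backbone for overproducing the thalidomide-binding domain (TBD) of human cereblon (CRBN), the substrate-recognition subunit of the DDB1-CUL4 E3 ubiquitin ligase complex and the target of thalidomide-type drugs. The 5.7 kb plasmid replicates in E. coli from a ColE1/pBR322-type origin accompanied by the rop gene and bom region, which together give moderate copy number (the catalogue lists copy number as unknown). It is selected with kanamycin through the aph(3')-Ia resistance gene. An f1 origin is also present. The short TcR and AmpR promoter fragments in the annotation are backbone remnants, not functional markers.

The expression cassette follows the standard pET layout. A T7 promoter with an adjacent lac operator drives transcription, the T7 gene 10 ribosome binding site directs translation, and a T7 terminator closes the unit. The plasmid-borne lacI gene supplies repressor, so expression stays low until IPTG induction in a host that provides T7 RNA polymerase. The annotated CRBN segment is a roughly 390 bp fragment, consistent with an isolated domain rather than the full-length protein. It sits downstream of an N-terminal His6 tag (partly picked up in the annotation as a composite-tag fragment) and a thrombin cleavage site that would allow tag removal after affinity purification. A vector-derived His-tag sequence is also detected 3' of the insert, but the record does not say whether it is in frame or translated, and the catalogue lists only the N-terminal tag.

The stated purpose is protein overexpression, and the associated work concerns detection and enrichment of endogenous cereblon substrates.
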