Features (pLannotate 1.2.2; 21 found; start..end, strand, type, name):
    683..740     -  promoter       AmpR promoter (fragment): bla
    793..1221    -  rep_origin     f1 ori (sequence partly withheld): f1 bacteriophage origin of replication; arrow indicates direction of (+) strand synthesis
   1258..1305    -  terminator     T7 terminator: transcription terminator for bacteriophage T7 RNA polymerase
   1313..1362    -  CDS            SET1 (fragment): solubility-enhancement tag derived from T7 phage gene 10B
   1372..1389    -  CDS            9xHis (fragment): 9xHis affinity tag
   1433..1819    -  CDS            CRBN (fragment): CRBN_HUMAN - Experimental evidence at protein level: Swiss-Prot protein existence level 1. Substrate recognition component of a DCX (DDB1-CUL4-X-box) E3 protein ligase complex that mediates the ubiquitination and subsequent proteasomal degradation of target proteins, such as MEIS2 (Probable). Normal degradation of key regulatory proteins is required for normal limb outgrowth and expression of the fibroblast growth factor FGF8 (PubMed:20223979, PubMed:24328678, PubMed:25043012, PubMed:25108355). Maintains presynaptic glutamate release and consequently cognitive functions, such as memory and lea
   1823..1840    -  CDS            thrombin site: thrombin recognition and cleavage site
   1851..1867    -  CDS            capTEV™ (fragment): composite tag for in vivo biotinylation, TEV protease cleavage, and 6xHis tagging
   1886..1908    -  RBS            RBS: efficient ribosome binding site from bacteriophage T7 gene 10 (Olins and Rangwala, 1989)
   1923..1947    -  protein_bind   lac operator: The lac repressor binds to the lac operator to inhibit transcription in E. coli. This inhibition can be relieved by adding lactose or isopropyl-β-D-thiogalactopyranoside (IPTG). lac repressor encoded by lacI
   1948..1966    -  promoter       T7 promoter: promoter for bacteriophage T7 RNA polymerase
   1988..2267    +  CDS            TcR (fragment): tetracycline efflux protein; tet; confers resistance to tetracycline
   2275..2352    +  promoter       lacI promoter: lacI
   2353..3435    +  CDS            lacI: lac repressor; lacI; The lac repressor binds to the lac operator to inhibit transcription in E. coli. This inhibition can be relieved by adding lactose or isopropyl-β-D-thiogalactopyranoside (IPTG).
   3448..3469    +  protein_bind   CAP binding site: CAP binding activates transcription in the presence of cAMP. E. coli catabolite activator protein
   3484..3775    +  CDS            TcR (fragment): tetracycline efflux protein; tet; confers resistance to tetracycline
   3847..4227    -  CDS            YPB1_ECOLX: Protein predicted: Swiss-Prot protein existence level 4. From Escherichia coli.
   4244..4435    +  CDS            rop: Rop protein, which maintains plasmids at low copy number; rop
   4537..4676    +  misc_feature   bom: basis of mobility region from pBR322
   4862..5450    -  rep_origin     ori: high-copy-number ColE1/pMB1/pBR322/pUC origin of replication
   5572..674     +  CDS            KanR (across the origin): aminoglycoside phosphotransferase; aph(3')-Ia; confers resistance to kanamycin in bacteria or G418 (Geneticin®) in eukaryotes
>Addgene plasmid #236737 | pET28a-TBD | addgene full sequence | sequence record 471112 | Addgene NGS Result
ATGCGCCAGAGTTGTTTCTGAAACATGGCAAAGGTAGCGTTGCCAATGATGTTACAGATGAGATGGTCAG
ACTAAACTGGCTGACGGAATTTATGCCTCTTCCGACCATCAAGCATTTTATCCGTACTCCTGATGATGCA
TGGTTACTCACCACTGCGATCCCCGGGAAAACAGCATTCCAGGTATTAGAAGAATATCCTGATTCAGGTG
AAAATATTGTTGATGCGCTGGCAGTGTTCCTGCGCCGGTTGCATTCGATTCCTGTTTGTAATTGTCCTTT
TAACAGCGATCGCGTATTTCGTCTCGCTCAGGCGCAATCACGAATGAATAACGGTTTGGTTGATGCGAGT
GATTTTGATGACGAGCGTAATGGCTGGCCTGTTGAACAAGTCTGGAAAGAAATGCATAAACTTTTGCCAT
TCTCACCGGATTCAGTCGTCACTCATGGTGATTTCTCACTTGATAACCTTATTTTTGACGAGGGGAAATT
AATAGGTTGTATTGATGTTGGACGAGTCGGAATCGCAGACCGATACCAGGATCTTGCCATCCTATGGAAC
TGCCTCGGTGAGTTTTCTCCTTCATTACAGAAACGGCTTTTTCAAAAATATGGTATTGATAATCCTGATA
TGAATAAATTGCAGTTTCATTTGATGCTCGATGAGTTTTTCTAAGAATTAATTCATGAGCGGATACATAT
TTGAATGTATTTAGAAAAATAAACAAATAGGGGTTCCGCGCACATTTCCCCGAAAAGTGCCACCTAAATT
GTAAGCGTTAATATTTTGTTAAAATTCGCGTTAAATTTTTGTTAAATCAGCTCATTTTTTAACCAATAGG
CCGAAATCGGCAAAATCCCTTATAAATCAAAAGAATAGACCGAGATAGGGT
[37 nt withheld, positions 892-928]
AAAGAACGTGGACTCCAACGTCAAAGG
[49 nt withheld, positions 956-1004]
T
[91 nt withheld, positions 1006-1096]
G
[124 nt withheld, positions 1098-1221]
CCCATTCGCCAATCCGGATATAGTTCCTCCTTTCAGCAAAAAACCCCTCAAGACCCGTTTAGAGGCCCCA
AGGGGTTATGCTAGTTATTGCTCAGCGGTGGCAGCAGCCAACTCAGCTTCCTTTCGGGCTTTGTTAGCAG
CCGGATCTCAGTGGTGGTGGTGGTGGTGCTCGAGTGCGGCCGCAAGCTTGTCGACGGAGCTCGAATTCTT
ACAGGCACAGAATAACTTTGTCCGGGCTAATTTCATCTTCGGTGTCCGGAATGGTCGGCAGCAGCGCGCT
TCTCGTCAGACCCCAGAATTTCTGCGGGGACATATCTTTTTTGGTGGCCGTAAATTTCCAACCAATGTGG
CTCGCGCAAATCTTACACTGCGCCACGGTCCACGCGTAGCCCGGGAACCAAGAGTGCTCGGTGCTCGGAC
GACCGATCAGATTCAGATTGCAGGCCTTGTAAACGGTGAGCGTTTCGTGCACGTAACCGTGCGGGTTCAC
GTAAGCTGCCATCGGGCCACACAGGCTCAGGGAAAAGATTTCGTTTTTGGTAGTAATTTCCGTTTCTTGG
CATTGTTTGCAGCACAGGCTCGTACACTTGTTCATCATATGGCTGCCGCGCGGCACCAGGCCGCTGCTGT
GATGATGATGATGATGGCTGCTGCCCATGGTATATCTCCTTCTTAAAGTTAAACAAAATTATTTCTAGAG
GGGAATTGTTATCCGCTCACAATTCCCCTATAGTGAGTCGTATTAATTTCGCGGGATCGAGATCTCGATC
CTCTACGCCGGACGCATCGTGGCCGGCATCACCGGCGCCACAGGTGCGGTTGCTGGCGCCTATATCGCCG
ACATCACCGATGGGGAAGATCGGGCTCGCCACTTCGGGCTCATGAGCGCTTGTTTCGGCGTGGGTATGGT
GGCAGGCCCCGTGGCCGGGGGACTGTTGGGCGCCATCTCCTTGCATGCACCATTCCTTGCGGCGGCGGTG
CTCAACGGCCTCAACCTACTACTGGGCTGCTTCCTAATGCAGGAGTCGCATAAGGGAGAGCGTCGAGATC
CCGGACACCATCGAATGGCGCAAAACCTTTCGCGGTATGGCATGATAGCGCCCGGAAGAGAGTCAATTCA
GGGTGGTGAATGTGAAACCAGTAACGTTATACGATGTCGCAGAGTATGCCGGTGTCTCTTATCAGACCGT
TTCCCGCGTGGTGAACCAGGCCAGCCACGTTTCTGCGAAAACGCGGGAAAAAGTGGAAGCGGCGATGGCG
GAGCTGAATTACATTCCCAACCGCGTGGCACAACAACTGGCGGGCAAACAGTCGTTGCTGATTGGCGTTG
CCACCTCCAGTCTGGCCCTGCACGCGCCGTCGCAAATTGTCGCGGCGATTAAATCTCGCGCCGATCAACT
GGGTGCCAGCGTGGTGGTGTCGATGGTAGAACGAAGCGGCGTCGAAGCCTGTAAAGCGGCGGTGCACAAT
CTTCTCGCGCAACGCGTCAGTGGGCTGATCATTAACTATCCGCTGGATGACCAGGATGCCATTGCTGTGG
AAGCTGCCTGCACTAATGTTCCGGCGTTATTTCTTGATGTCTCTGACCAGACACCCATCAACAGTATTAT
TTTCTCCCATGAAGACGGTACGCGACTGGGCGTGGAGCATCTGGTCGCATTGGGTCACCAGCAAATCGCG
CTGTTAGCGGGCCCATTAAGTTCTGTCTCGGCGCGTCTGCGTCTGGCTGGCTGGCATAAATATCTCACTC
GCAATCAAATTCAGCCGATAGCGGAACGGGAAGGCGACTGGAGTGCCATGTCCGGTTTTCAACAAACCAT
GCAAATGCTGAATGAGGGCATCGTTCCCACTGCGATGCTGGTTGCCAACGATCAGATGGCGCTGGGCGCA
ATGCGCGCCATTACCGAGTCCGGGCTGCGCGTTGGTGCGGATATCTCGGTAGTGGGATACGACGATACCG
AAGACAGCTCATGTTATATCCCGCCGTTAACCACCATCAAACAGGATTTTCGCCTGCTGGGGCAAACCAG
CGTGGACCGCTTGCTGCAACTCTCTCAGGGCCAGGCGGTGAAGGGCAATCAGCTGTTGCCCGTCTCACTG
GTGAAAAGAAAAACCACCCTGGCGCCCAATACGCAAACCGCCTCTCCCCGCGCGTTGGCCGATTCATTAA
TGCAGCTGGCACGACAGGTTTCCCGACTGGAAAGCGGGCAGTGAGCGCAACGCAATTAATGTAAGTTAGC
TCACTCATTAGGCACCGGGATCTCGACCGATGCCCTTGAGAGCCTTCAACCCAGTCAGCTCCTTCCGGTG
GGCGCGGGGCATGACTATCGTCGCCGCACTTATGACTGTCTTCTTTATCATGCAACTCGTAGGACAGGTG
CCGGCAGCGCTCTGGGTCATTTTCGGCGAGGACCGCTTTCGCTGGAGCGCGACGATGATCGGCCTGTCGC
TTGCGGTATTCGGAATCTTGCACGCCCTCGCTCAAGCCTTCGTCACTGGTCCCGCCACCAAACGTTTCGG
CGAGAAGCAGGCCATTATCGCCGGCATGGCGGCCCCACGGGTGCGCATGATCGTGCTCCTGTCGTTGAGG
ACCCGGCTAGGCTGGCGGGGTTGCCTTACTGGTTAGCAGAATGAATCACCGATACGCGAGCGAACGTGAA
GCGACTGCTGCTGCAAAACGTCTGCGACCTGAGCAACAACATGAATGGTCTTCGGTTTCCGTGTTTCGTA
AAGTCTGGAAACGCGGAAGTCAGCGCCCTGCACCATTATGTTCCGGATCTGCATCGCAGGATGCTGCTGG
CTACCCTGTGGAACACCTACATCTGTATTAACGAAGCGCTGGCATTGACCCTGAGTGATTTTTCTCTGGT
CCCGCCGCATCCATACCGCCAGTTGTTTACCCTCACAACGTTCCAGTAACCGGGCATGTTCATCATCAGT
AACCCGTATCGTGAGCATCCTCTCTCGTTTCATCGGTATCATTACCCCCATGAACAGAAATCCCCCTTAC
ACGGAGGCATCAGTGACCAAACAGGAAAAAACCGCCCTTAACATGGCCCGCTTTATCAGAAGCCAGACAT
TAACGCTTCTGGAGAAACTCAACGAGCTGGACGCGGATGAACAGGCAGACATCTGTGAATCGCTTCACGA
CCACGCTGATGAGCTTTACCGCAGCTGCCTCGCGCGTTTCGGTGATGACGGTGAAAACCTCTGACACATG
CAGCTCCCGGAGACGGTCACAGCTTGTCTGTAAGCGGATGCCGGGAGCAGACAAGCCCGTCAGGGCGCGT
CAGCGGGTGTTGGCGGGTGTCGGGGCGCAGCCATGACCCAGTCACGTAGCGATAGCGGAGTGTATACTGG
CTTAACTATGCGGCATCAGAGCAGATTGTACTGAGAGTGCACCATTGCGGTGTGAAATACCGCACAGATG
CGTAAGGAGAAAATACCGCATCAGGCGCTCTTCCGCTTCCTCGCTCACTGACTCGCTGCGCTCGGTCGTT
CGGCTGCGGCGAGCGGTATCAGCTCACTCAAAGGCGGTAATACGGTTATCCACAGAATCAGGGGATAACG
CAGGAAAGAACATGTGAGCAAAAGGCCAGCAAAAGGCCAGGAACCGTAAAAAGGCCGCGTTGCTGGCGTT
TTTCCATAGGCTCCGCCCCCCTGACGAGCATCACAAAAATCGACGCTCAAGTCAGAGGTGGCGAAACCCG
ACAGGACTATAAAGATACCAGGCGTTTCCCCCTGGAAGCTCCCTCGTGCGCTCTCCTGTTCCGACCCTGC
CGCTTACCGGATACCTGTCCGCCTTTCTCCCTTCGGGAAGCGTGGCGCTTTCTCATAGCTCACGCTGTAG
GTATCTCAGTTCGGTGTAGGTCGTTCGCTCCAAGCTGGGCTGTGTGCACGAACCCCCCGTTCAGCCCGAC
CGCTGCGCCTTATCCGGTAACTATCGTCTTGAGTCCAACCCGGTAAGACACGACTTATCGCCACTGGCAG
CAGCCACTGGTAACAGGATTAGCAGAGCGAGGTATGTAGGCGGTGCTACAGAGTTCTTGAAGTGGTGGCC
TAACTACGGCTACACTAGAAGGACAGTATTTGGTATCTGCGCTCTGCTGAAGCCAGTTACCTTCGGAAAA
AGAGTTGGTAGCTCTTGATCCGGCAAACAAACCACCGCTGGTAGCGGTGGTTTTTTTGTTTGCAAGCAGC
AGATTACGCGCAGAAAAAAAGGATCTCAAGAAGATCCTTTGATCTTTTCTACGGGGTCTGACGCTCAGTG
GAACGAAAACTCACGTTAAGGGATTTTGGTCATGAACAATAAAACTGTCTGCTTACATAAACAGTAATAC
AAGGGGTGTTATGAGCCATATTCAACGGGAAACGTCTTGCTCTAGGCCGCGATTAAATTCCAACATGGAT
GCTGATTTATATGGGTATAAATGGGCTCGCGATAATGTCGGGCAATCAGGTGCGACAATCTATCGATTGT
ATGGGAAGCCCG
